Addgene plasmid #222456: pCHW111111
Purpose: (Empty Backbone) Level 1 acceptor, Position 3 containing CBS4-miniDFR::LacZ::nosT.
Depositing lab: Chih-Hang Wu. Depositing organization: Institute of Plant and Microbial Biology, Academia Sinica. Publication: Development of a tightly regulated copper-inducible transient gene expression system in Nicotiana benthamiana incorporating a suicide exon and Cre recombinase. Chiang BJ, Lin KY, Chen YF, Huang CY, Goh FJ, Huang LT, Chen LH, Wu CH. New Phytol. 2024 Oct;244(1):318-331. doi: 10.1111/nph.20021. Epub 2024 Jul 30. PubMed 39081031.
Backbone
  Vector backbone: pICH47751
  Vector type: Plant Expression, Synthetic Biology
Growth in bacteria
  Bacterial resistance: Ampicillin, 100 μg/mL
  Growth temperature: 37°C
  Growth strain: DH5alpha
  Copy number: High Copy
Gene/Insert
  Gene/Insert name: None
  Mutation: no
  Promoter: CBS4-miniDFR (Solanum lycopersicum)
  Cloning method: Golden Gate
  Sequencing primers: 5′ n/a
Terms and licenses: Academic/Nonprofit Terms; Industry Terms: Not Available to Industry
Depositor comments: Contains CBS4-miniDFR::LacZ::nosT. Overhangs for insert: AATG-GCTT. Please visit https://doi.org/10.1101/2024.03.23.586378 for bioRxiv preprint.
How to cite: pCHW111111 was a gift from Chih-Hang Wu (Addgene plasmid # 222456 ; http://n2t.net/addgene:222456 ; RRID:Addgene_222456)
