[The description below was written by a language model from this plasmid's Addgene catalogue record and pLannotate feature annotations shown in this document.]
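Description:
pCHW111111 is a Golden Gate (MoClo-style) Level 1 acceptor for position 3, built on the pICH47751 backbone and intended for plant expression and synthetic biology work. It is an empty backbone with no gene of interest. The 5,552 nt plasmid is a binary vector. A high-copy ColE1/pUC-type origin and an ampicillin resistance gene (β-lactamase with its own promoter) support propagation and selection in E. coli. The incP oriV together with the trfA replication initiator gives the broad-host-range replication needed for maintenance in Agrobacterium. Nopaline-type left and right T-DNA border repeats flank the cargo region, so anything assembled between them can be delivered into plant cells.

Between the borders sits the cassette CBS4-miniDFR::LacZ::nosT. The promoter consists of four tandem copper-responsive binding sites, annotated as repeated fragments of the yeast CUP1 metallothionein promoter. These are fused to a minimal DFR promoter, which the record attributes to Solanum lycopersicum. Downstream is a bacterial lacZα dropout module (CAP site, lac promoter and operator, pUC-type polylinker and lacZα fragment), followed by the nopaline synthase terminator and polyadenylation signal. A coding sequence carrying the appropriate four-base overhangs (AATG to GCTT) replaces the lacZα module during Golden Gate assembly. This allows blue/white screening for correct clones and places the insert directly under the copper-inducible promoter and nos terminator.

The associated publication describes a tightly regulated copper-inducible transient expression system in Nicotiana benthamiana. This acceptor serves to build copper-responsive transcription units that can be used directly or combined into higher-level multigene constructs. The copper-sensing transcription factor that such a promoter requires is not annotated on this plasmid and would presumably be supplied from another construct.
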