Features (pLannotate 1.2.2; 19 found; start..end, strand, type, name):
     36..624     -  rep_origin     ori: high-copy-number ColE1/pMB1/pBR322/pUC origin of replication
    795..1655    -  CDS            AmpR: β-lactamase; bla; confers resistance to ampicillin, carbenicillin, and related antibiotics
   1656..1760    -  promoter       AmpR promoter: bla
   1777..2485    -  rep_origin     oriV: incP origin of replication
   2570..2594    +  misc_feature   LB T-DNA repeat: left border repeat from nopaline C58 T-DNA
   2715..2760    +  promoter       CUP1 promoter (fragment): S. cerevisiae CUP1; inducible metallothionein promoter, regulated by Cu2+
   2761..2804    +  promoter       CUP1 promoter (fragment): S. cerevisiae CUP1; inducible metallothionein promoter, regulated by Cu2+
   2805..2848    +  promoter       CUP1 promoter (fragment): S. cerevisiae CUP1; inducible metallothionein promoter, regulated by Cu2+
   2851..2896    +  promoter       CUP1 promoter (fragment): S. cerevisiae CUP1; inducible metallothionein promoter, regulated by Cu2+
   3101..3122    +  protein_bind   CAP binding site: CAP binding activates transcription in the presence of cAMP. E. coli catabolite activator protein
   3137..3167    +  promoter       lac promoter: promoter for the E. coli lac operon
   3175..3191    +  protein_bind   lac operator: The lac repressor binds to the lac operator to inhibit transcription in E. coli. This inhibition can be relieved by adding lactose or isopropyl-β-D-thiogalactopyranoside (IPTG). lac repressor encoded by lacI
   3228..3284    -  misc_feature   MCS: pUC18/19 multiple cloning site
   3281..3438    +  CDS            lacZα (fragment): LacZα fragment of β-galactosidase; lacZ fragment
   3444..3543    -  misc_feature   bom (fragment): basis of mobility region from pBR322
   3624..3876    +  terminator     NOS terminator: nopaline synthase terminator and poly(A) signal
   3924..3948    +  misc_feature   RB T-DNA repeat: right border repeat from nopaline C58 T-DNA
   4060..4080    -  CDS            TetR (fragment): tetracycline resistance regulatory protein; tetR
   4107..5252    -  CDS            trfA: TRFA_ECOLX - Experimental evidence at protein level: Swiss-Prot protein existence level 1. Also involved in plasmid copy number control, promoting intermolecular coupling of protein bound iterons at oriV, which inhibits replication initiation. From Escherichia coli.
>Addgene plasmid #222456 | pCHW111111 | addgene full sequence | sequence record 454091 | Addgene NGS Result
GCCAGGAACCGTAAAAAGGCCGCGTTGCTGGCGTTTTTCCATAGGCTCCGCCCCCCTGACGAGCATCACA
AAAATCGACGCTCAAGTCAGAGGTGGCGAAACCCGACAGGACTATAAAGATACCAGGCGTTTCCCCCTGG
AAGCTCCCTCGTGCGCTCTCCTGTTCCGACCCTGCCGCTTACCGGATACCTGTCCGCCTTTCTCCCTTCG
GGAAGCGTGGCGCTTTCTCATAGCTCACGCTGTAGGTATCTCAGTTCGGTGTAGGTCGTTCGCTCCAAGC
TGGGCTGTGTGCACGAACCCCCCGTTCAGCCCGACCGCTGCGCCTTATCCGGTAACTATCGTCTTGAGTC
CAACCCGGTAAGACACGACTTATCGCCACTGGCAGCAGCCACTGGTAACAGGATTAGCAGAGCGAGGTAT
GTAGGCGGTGCTACAGAGTTCTTGAAGTGGTGGCCTAACTACGGCTACACTAGAAGAACAGTATTTGGTA
TCTGCGCTCTGCTGAAGCCAGTTACCTTCGGAAAAAGAGTTGGTAGCTCTTGATCCGGCAAACAAACCAC
CGCTGGTAGCGGTGGTTTTTTTGTTTGCAAGCAGCAGATTACGCGCAGAAAAAAAGGATCTCAAGAAGAT
CCTTTGATCTTTTCTACGGGGTCTGACGCTCAGTGGAACGAAAACTCACGTTAAGGGATTTTGGTCATGA
GATTATCAAAAAGGATCTTCACCTAGATCCTTTTAAATTAAAAATGAAGTTTTAAATCAATCTAAAGTAT
ATATGAGTAAACTTGGTCTGACAGTTACCAATGCTTAATCAGTGAGGCACCTATCTCAGCGATCTGTCTA
TTTCGTTCATCCATAGTTGCCTGACTCCCCGTCGTGTAGATAACTACGATACGGGAGGGCTTACCATCTG
GCCCCAGTGCTGCAATGATACCGCGAGAACCACGCTCACCGGCTCCAGATTTATCAGCAATAAACCAGCC
AGCCGGAAGGGCCGAGCGCAGAAGTGGTCCTGCAACTTTATCCGCCTCCATCCAGTCTATTAATTGTTGC
CGGGAAGCTAGAGTAAGTAGTTCGCCAGTTAATAGTTTGCGCAACGTTGTTGCCATTGCTACAGGCATCG
TGGTGTCACGCTCGTCGTTTGGTATGGCTTCATTCAGCTCCGGTTCCCAACGATCAAGGCGAGTTACATG
ATCCCCCATGTTGTGCAAAAAAGCGGTTAGCTCCTTCGGTCCTCCGATCGTTGTCAGAAGTAAGTTGGCC
GCAGTGTTATCACTCATGGTTATGGCAGCACTGCATAATTCTCTTACTGTCATGCCATCCGTAAGATGCT
TTTCTGTGACTGGTGAGTACTCAACCAAGTCATTCTGAGAATAGTGTATGCGGCGACCGAGTTGCTCTTG
CCCGGCGTCAATACGGGATAATACCGCGCCACATAGCAGAACTTTAAAAGTGCTCATCATTGGAAAACGT
TCTTCGGGGCGAAAACTCTCAAGGATCTTACCGCTGTTGAGATCCAGTTCGATGTAACCCACTCGTGCAC
CCAACTGATCTTCAGCATCTTTTACTTTCACCAGCGTTTCTGGGTGAGCAAAAACAGGAAGGCAAAATGC
CGCAAAAAAGGGAATAAGGGCGACACGGAAATGTTGAATACTCATACTCTTCCTTTTTCAATATTATTGA
AGCATTTATCAAGGTTATTGTCTCATGAGCGGATACATATTTGAATGTATTTAGAAAAATAAACAAATAG
GGGTTCCGCGCACGAATTGGCCAGCGCTGCCATTTTTGGGGTGAGGCCGTTCGCGGCCGAGGGGCGCAGC
CCCTGGGGGGATGGGAGGCCCGCGTTAGCGGGCCGGGAGGGTTCGAGAAGGGGGGGCACCCCCCTTCGGC
GTGCGCGGTCACGCGCACAGGGCGCAGCCCTGGTTAAAAACAAGGTTTATAAATATTGGTTTAAAAGCAG
GTTAAAAGACAGGTTAGCGGTGGCCGAAAAACGGGCGGAAACCCTTGCAAATGCTGGATTTTCTGCCTGT
GGACAGCCCCTCAAATGTCAATAGGTGCGCCCCTCATCTGTCAGCACTCTGCCCCTCAAGTGTCAAGGAT
CGCGCCCCTCATCTGTCAGTAGTCGCGCCCCTCAAGTGTCAATACCGCAGGGCACTTATCCCCAGGCTTG
TCCACATCATCTGTGGGAAACTCGCGTAAAATCAGGCGTTTTCGCCGATTTGCGAGGCTGGCCAGCTCCA
CGTCGCCGGCCGAAATCGAGCCTGCCCCTCATCTGTCAACGCCGCGCCGGGTGAGTCGGCCCCTCAAGTG
TCAACGTCCGCCCCTCATCTGTCAGTGAGGGCCAAGTTTTCCGCGATGTATCCACAACGCCGGCGGCCGC
GGTGTCTCGCACACGGCTTCGACGGCGTTTCTGGCGCGTTTGCAGGGCCATAGACGGCCGCCAGCCCAGC
GGCGAGGGCAACCAGCCCGGTGAGCGTCGCAAAGGAGATCCTGATCTGACTGATGGGCTGCCTGTATCGA
GTGGTGATTTTGTGCCGAGCTGCCGGTCGGGGAGCTGTTGGCTGGCTGGTGGCAGGATATATTGTGGTGT
AAACAAATTGACGCTTAGACAACTTAATAACACATTGCGGACGTTTTTAATGTACTGGGGTGGATGCAGT
GGGCCCCACTCTGTGAAGACAAACTAGAATTCGAGCTCGGAGAGTGGTCTTGGGAGAGCGATGCGTCTTT
TCCGATGAACCGTTCCAGCAAAAAAGACTAAGCGATGCGTCTTTTCCGCTGAACCGTTCCAGCAAAAAAG
ACTAAGCGATGCGTCTTTTCCGCTGAACCGTTCCAGCAAAAAAGACTAGGAGAGCGATGCGTCTTTTCCG
CTGAACCGTTCCAGCAAAAAAGACTATCCCGTCCTAATACCTCTACGTGCAAGCAGTATAAAAACAAAAT
ACATAAACATAACTAAAATCTCATATCGTTGTAATTGTCATATACTAGTGGTAATTAAGTCCAGTTACAC
TTAAGGTTAAATTTGCTGACTCTTTTTTACCTTTCATTTCTGAAAAATGTGAGACCCCGACTGGAAAGCG
GGCAGTGAGCGCAACGCAATTAATGTGAGTTAGCTCACTCATTAGGCACCCCAGGCTTTACACTTTATGC
TTCCGGCTCGTATGTTGTGTGGAATTGTGAGCGGATAACAATTTCACACAGGAAACAGCTATGACCATGA
TTACGCCAAGCTTGCATGCCTGCAGGTCGACTCTAGAGGATCCCCGGGTACCGAGCTCGAATTCACTGGC
CGTCGTTTTACAACGTCGTGACTGGGAAAACCCTGGCGTTACCCAACTTAATCGCCTTGCAGCACATCCC
CCTTTCGCCAGCTGGCGTAATAGCGAAGAGGCCCGCACCGATCGCCCTTCCCAACAGTTGCGCAGCCTGA
ATGGCGAATGGCGCCTGATGCGGTATTTTCTCCTTACGCATCTGTGCGGTATTTCACACCGCATATGGTG
CACTCTCAGTACAATCTGCTCTGATGCCGCATAGTTAAGCCAGCCCCGACACCCGCCAACACCCGCTGAC
GCGCCCTGACGGGCTTGTCTGCTCCCGGCATCCGGGTCTCAGCTTGTCAAGCAGATCGTTCAAACATTTG
GCAATAAAGTTTCTTAAGATTGAATCCTGTTGCCGGTCTTGCGATGATTATCATATAATTTCTGTTGAAT
TACGTTAAGCATGTAATAATTAACATGTAATGCATGACGTTATTTATGAGATGGGTTTTTATGATTAGAG
TCCCGCAATTATACATTTAATACGCGATAGAAAACAAAATATAGCGCGCAAACTAGGATAAATTATCGCG
CGCGGTGTCATCTATGTTACTAGATCGACGCTTTACTTGTCTTCTGCACGAAGTGGTTTAAACTATCAGT
GTTTGACAGGATATATTGGCGGGTAAACCTAAGAGAAAAGAGCGTTTATTAGAATAATCGGATATTTAAA
AGGGCGTGAAAAGGTTTATCCGTTCGTCCATTTGTATGTGCATGCCAACCACAGGGTTCCCCAGATCAGG
CGCTGGCTGCTGAACCCCCAGCCGGAACTGACCCCACAAGGCCCTAGCGTTTGCAATGCACCAGGTCATC
ATTGACCCAGGCGTGTTCCACCAGGCCGCTGCCTCGCAACTCTTCGCAGGCTTCGCCGACCTGCTCGCGC
CACTTCTTCACGCGGGTGGAATCCGATCCGCACATGAGGCGGAAGGTTTCCAGCTTGAGCGGGTACGGCT
CCCGGTGCGAGCTGAAATAGTCGAACATCCGTCGGGCCGTCGGCGACAGCTTGCGGTACTTCTCCCATAT
GAATTTCGTGTAGTGGTCGCCAGCAAACAGCACGACGATTTCCTCGTCGATCAGGACCTGGCAACGGGAC
GTTTTCTTGCCACGGTCCAGGACGCGGAAGCGGTGCAGCAGCGACACCGATTCCAGGTGCCCAACGCGGT
CGGACGTGAAGCCCATCGCCGTCGCCTGTAGGCGCGACAGGCATTCCTCGGCCTTCGTGTAATACCGGCC
ATTGATCGACCAGCCCAGGTCCTGGCAAAGCTCGTAGAACGTGAAGGTGATCGGCTCGCCGATAGGGGTG
CGCTTCGCGTACTCCAACACCTGCTGCCACACCAGTTCGTCATCGTCGGCCCGCAGCTCGACGCCGGTGT
AGGTGATCTTCACGTCCTTGTTGACGTGGAAAATGACCTTGTTTTGCAGCGCCTCGCGCGGGATTTTCTT
GTTGCGCGTGGTGAACAGGGCAGAGCGGGCCGTGTCGTTTGGCATCGCTCGCATCGTGTCCGGCCACGGC
GCAATATCGAACAAGGAAAGCTGCATTTCCTTGATCTGCTGCTTCGTGTGTTTCAGCAACGCGGCCTGCT
TGGCCTCGCTGACCTGTTTTGCCAGGTCCTCGCCGGCGGTTTTTCGCTTCTTGGTCGTCATAGTTCCTCG
CGTGTCGATGGTCATCGACTTCGCCAAACCTGCCGCCTCCTGTTCAAGACGACGCGAACGCTCCACGGCG
GCCGATGGCGCGGGCAGGGCAGGGGGAGCCAGTTGCACGCTGTCGCGCTCGATCTTGGCCGTAGCTTGCT
GGACCATCGAGCCGACGGACTGGAAGGTTTCGCGGGGCGCACGCATGACGGTGCGGCTTGCGATGGTTTC
GGCATCCTCGGCGGAAAACCCCGCGTCGATCAGTTCTTGCCTGTATGCCTTCCGGTCAAACGTCCGATTC
ATTCACCCTCCTTGCGGGATTGCCCCGACTCACGCCGGGGCAATGTGCCCTTATTCCTGATTTGACCCGC
CTGGTGCCTTGGTGTCCAGATAATCCACCTTATCGGCAATGAAGTCGGTCCCGTAGACCGTCTGGCCGTC
CTTCTCGTACTTGGTATTCCGAATCTTGCCCTGCACGAATACCAGCGACCCCTTGCCCAAATACTTGCCG
TGGGCCTCGGCCTGAGAGCCAAAACACTTGATGCGGAAGAAGTCGGTGCGCTCCTGCTTGTCGCCGGCAT
CGTTGCGCCACATCTAGGATCT
